>Addgene plasmid #63963 | pST50Trc2-CBPHISNDHFR | addgene full sequence | sequence record 177494 | Full Sequence
GGCACCATGCATCGATCCCGCGAAATTAATACGACTCACTATAGGGAGACCACAACGGTTTCCCTCCGGC
TCCGGAGAGCTCCAATTGGAATTCAATAATTTTGTTTAACTTTAAGAAGGAGATATACATATGTCTAAGC
GACGATGGAAAAAGAATTTCATAGCCGTCTCAGCAGCCAACCGCTTTAAGAAAATCTCATCCTCCGGGGC
ACTTCTGGGATCTAGCCATCATCATCATCATCACAGCAGCGGATCTGGTGGTGGTGGTGGTGAAAACCTG
TACTTCCAGGGATCCATCAGTCTGATTGCGGCGCTAGCGGTAGATCGCGTTATCGGCATGGAAAACGCCA
TGCCATGGAACCTGCCTGCCGATCTCGCCTGGTTTAAACGCAACACCTTAAATAAACCCGTGATTATGGG
GCGCCATACCTGGGAATCAATCGGTAGGCCTTTGCCCGGCCGCAAAAATATTATCCTCAGCAGTCAACCC
GGGACCGATGATCGGGTTACCTGGGTTAAATCGGTCGACGAAGCCATCGCGGCGTGTGGTGACGTACCAG
AAATCATGGTGATTGGCGGCGGACGCGTTTATGAACAGTTCTTGCCAAAAGCGCAAAAACTGTATCTGAC
GCATATCGATGCAGAAGTGGAAGGCGACACCCATTTTCCGGATTACGAGCCGGATGACTGGGAATCGGTA
TTCAGCGAATTCCACGATGCTGATGCGCAGAACTCGCATAGCTATTGTTTCGAAATCCTCGAGCGTCGTG
CCGGCTAATGTACAAAGCTTGGTACCACGCGTGCGCGCTGATCCGGCTGCTAACAAAGCCCGAAAGGAAG
CTGAGTTGGCTGCTGCCACCGCTGAGCAATAACTAGCATAACCCCTTGGGGCCTCTAAACGGGTCTTGAG
GGGTTTTTTGCTGAAAGGAGGAACTATATCGGGATTAGCCCGCCTAATGAGCGGGCTTTTTTTTAATTCC
CCTATTTGTTTATTTTTCTAAATACATTCAAATATGTATCCGCTCATGAGACAATAACCCTGATAAATGC
TTCAATAATATTGAAAAAGGAAGAGTATGAGTATTCAACATTTCCGTGTCGCCCTTATTCCCTTTTTTGC
GGCATTTTGCCTTCCTGTTTTTGCTCACCCAGAAACGCTCGTGAAAGTAAAAGACGCAGAGGACCAATTG
GGGGCACGAGTGGGATACATAGAACTGGACTTGAATAGCGGTAAAATCCTTGAGAGTTTTCGCCCTGAAG
AGCGTTTTCCAATGATGAGCACTTTCAAAGTTCTGCTATGTGGAGCAGTATTATCCCGTGTAGATGCGGG
GCAAGAGCAACTCGGACGACGAATACACTATTCGCAGAATGACTTGGTTGAATACTCCCCAGTGACAGAA
AAGCACCTTACGGACGGAATGACGGTAAGAGAATTATGTAGTGCCGCCATAACGATGAGTGATAACACTG
CGGCGAACTTACTTCTGACAACCATCGGTGGACCGAAGGAATTAACCGCTTTTTTGCACAATATGGGAGA
CCATGTAACTCGCCTTGACCGTTGGGAACCAGAACTGAATGAAGCCATACCAAACGACGAGCGAGACACC
ACAATGCCTGCGGCAATGGCAACAACATTACGCAAACTATTAACTGGCGAACTACTTACTCTGGCTTCAC
GGCAACAATTAATAGACTGGCTTGAAGCGGATAAAGTTGCAGGACCACTACTGCGTTCGGCACTTCCTGC
TGGCTGGTTTATTGCTGATAAATCTGGGGCAGGAGAGCGTGGTTCACGGGGTATCATTGCCGCACTTGGA
CCAGATGGTAAGCCTTCCCGTATCGTAGTTATCTACACGACGGGTAGTCAGGCAACTATGGACGAACGAA
ATAGACAGATTGCTGAAATAGGGGCTTCACTGATTAAGCATTGGTAAACCGATACAATTAAAGGCTCCTT
TTGGAGCCTTTTTTTTTGGACGGACCGGTAGAAAAGATCAAAGGATCTTCTTGAGATCCTTTTTTTCTGC
GCGTAATCTGCTGCTTGCAAACAAAAAAACCACCGCTACCAGCGGTGGTTTGTTTGCCGGATCAAGAGCT
ACCAACTCTTTTTCCGAAGGTAACTGGCTTCAGCAGAGCGCAGATACCAAATACTGTCCTTCTAGTGTAG
CCGTAGTTAGGCCACCACTTCAAGAACTCTGTAGCACCGCCTACATACCTCGCTCTGCTAATCCTGTTAC
CAGTGGCTGCTGCCAGTGGCGATAAGTCGTGTCTTACCGGGTTGGACTCAAGACGATAGTTACCGGATAA
GGCGCAGCGGTCGGGCTGAACGGGGGGTTCGTGCACACAGCCCAGCTTGGAGCGAACGACCTACACCGAA
CTGAGATACCTACAGCGTGAGCTATGAGAAAGCGCCACGCTTCCCGAAGGGAGAAAGGCGGACAGGTATC
CGGTAAGCGGCAGGGTCGGAACAGGAGAGCGCACGAGGGAGCTTCCAGGGGGAAACGCCTGGTATCTTTA
TAGTCCTGTCGGGTTTCGCCACCTCTGACTTGAGCGTCGATTTTTGTGATGCTCGTCAGGGGGGCGGAGC
CTATGGAAAAACGCCAGCAACGCGGCCTTTTTACGGTTCCTGGCCTTTTGCTGGCCTTTTGCTCACATGT
TCTTTCCTGCGTTATCCCCTGATTCTGTGGATAACCGTATTACCGCCTTTGAGTGAGCTGATACCGCTCG
CCGCAGCCGAACGACCGAGCGCAGCGAGTCAGTGAGCGAGGAAGCGGAAGAGCGCCTGATGCGGTATTTT
CTCCTTACGCATCTGTGCGGTATTTCACACCGCAATGGTGCACTCTCAGTACAATCTGCTCTGATGCCGC
ATAGTTAAGCCAGTATACACTCCGCTATCGCTACGTGACTGGGTCATGGCTGCGCCCCGACACCCGCCAA
CACCCGCTGACGCGCCCTGACGGGCTTGTCTGCTCCCGGCATCCGCTTACAGACAAGCTGTGACCGTCTC
CGGGAGCTGCATGTGTCAGAGGTTTTCACCGTCATCACCGAAACGCGCGAGGCAGCTGCGGTAAAGCTCA
TCAGCGTGGTCGTGAAGCGATTCACAGATGTCTGCCTGTTCATCCGCGTCCAGCTCGTTGAGTTTCTCCA
GAAGCGTTAATGTCTGGCTTCTGATAAAGCGGGCCATGTTAAGGGCGGTTTTTTCCTGTTTGGTCACTGA
TGCCTCCGTGTAAGGGGGATTTCTGTTCATGGGGTAATGATACCGATGAAACGAGAGAGGATGCTCACGA
TACGGGTTACTGATGATGAACATGCCCGGTTACTGGAACGTTGTGAGGGTAAACAACTGGCGGTATGGAT
GCGGCGGGACCAGAGAAAAATCACTCAGGGTCAATGCCAGCGCTTCGTTAATACAGATGTAGGTGTT
Features (pLannotate 1.2.2; 16 found; start..end, strand, type, name):
     27..45      +  promoter       T7 promoter: promoter for bacteriophage T7 RNA polymerase
    101..123     +  RBS            RBS: efficient ribosome binding site from bacteriophage T7 gene 10 (Olins and Rangwala, 1989)
    137..214     +  CDS            CBP: calmodulin-binding peptide derived from skeletal muscle myosin light chain kinase; binds calmodulin with nanomolar affinity in the presence of calcium
    227..243     +  CDS            capTEV™ (fragment): composite tag for in vivo biotinylation, TEV protease cleavage, and 6xHis tagging
    256..272     -  CDS            9xHis (fragment): 9xHis affinity tag
    272..290     +  CDS            TEV site (fragment): tobacco etch virus (TEV) protease recognition and cleavage site
    296..769     +  CDS            folA: DYR_ECOLI - Also known as tmrA. Experimental evidence at protein level: Swiss-Prot protein existence level 1. Key enzyme in folate metabolism. Catalyzes an essential reaction for de novo glycine and purine synthesis, and for DNA precursor synthesis. From Escherichia coli (strain K12).
    816..865     +  CDS            SET1 (fragment): solubility-enhancement tag derived from T7 phage gene 10B
    873..920     +  terminator     T7 terminator: transcription terminator for bacteriophage T7 RNA polymerase
    985..1076    +  promoter       AmpR promoter: bla
   1077..1934    +  CDS            bla: BLAT_ECOLX - Experimental evidence at protein level: Swiss-Prot protein existence level 1. TEM-type are the most prevalent beta-lactamases in enterobacteria; they hydrolyze the beta-lactam bond in susceptible beta-lactam antibiotics, thus conferring resistance to penicillins and cephalosporins. TEM-3 and TEM-4 are capable of hydrolyzing cefotaxime and ceftazidime. TEM-5 is capable of hydrolyzing ceftazidime. TEM-6 is capable of hydrolyzing ceftazidime and aztreonam. TEM-8/CAZ-2, TEM- 16/CAZ-7 and TEM-24/CAZ-6 are markedly active against ceftazidime. IRT- 4 shows resistance to beta-lactamase in
   1941..1980    +  terminator     fd terminator: central terminator from bacteriophage fd (Otsuka and Kunisawa, 1982)
   2011..2599    +  rep_origin     ori: high-copy-number ColE1/pMB1/pBR322/pUC origin of replication
   2785..2924    -  misc_feature   bom: basis of mobility region from pBR322
   3026..3217    -  CDS            rop: Rop protein, which maintains plasmids at low copy number; rop
   3257..3367    +  CDS            mbeC (fragment): MBEC_ECOLX - Experimental evidence at protein level: Swiss-Prot protein existence level 1. Required for efficient mobilization of ColE1 plasmid and is thus essential to promote the specific transfer of the plasmid during conjugation. Probably functions by inducing DNA bending, helping the MbeA relaxase to melt the DNA around the nic site and cleave the phosphodiester bond. Binds specifically double-stranded DNA (dsDNA) containing the ColE1 oriT but does not recognize the inverted repeat (IR). From Escherichia coli.
