[The description below was written by a language model from this plasmid's Addgene catalogue record and pLannotate feature annotations shown in this document.]
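Description:
pST50Trc2-CBPHISNDHFR is a 3,427 nt bacterial expression plasmid built on the pST50Trc backbone. It serves as the position 2 transfer vector in the pST44 polycistronic suite, which is used to co-express the subunits of protein complexes in Escherichia coli. It is catalogued as an empty backbone. It is propagated in E. coli under ampicillin selection (bla with its own promoter, followed by an fd terminator) and replicates from a ColE1/pMB1-type origin. The pBR322-derived bom region and the rop gene are also annotated, and rop normally keeps copy number down, although the record lists copy number as unknown.

The expression unit consists of a T7 promoter, the efficient phage T7 gene 10 ribosome binding site, an open reading frame and a T7 terminator. The reading frame begins with an N-terminal double affinity tag made of a calmodulin-binding peptide and a 6xHis tag, followed by a TEV protease site that allows both tags to be removed after purification. The short capTEV, 9xHis and SET1 hits in the automated annotation are fragment matches. The first two probably reflect the His/TEV tag region, and the SET1 hit probably reflects T7-derived sequence upstream of the terminator, rather than separate functional elements.

Fused in frame to the tag is E. coli dihydrofolate reductase (folA), carried in a BamHI–NgoMIV cassette as a positive control for expression. Users replace DHFR with their gene of interest through these sites. They then excise the whole translational cassette with EcoRI and HindIII and move it into the corresponding position of a pST44 polycistronic vector, so that the tagged subunit can be used to purify the assembled complex.
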