Addgene plasmid #63963: pST50Trc2-CBPHISNDHFR
Purpose: (Empty Backbone) Position 2 transfer plasmid for pST44 polycistronic plasmid suite; N-term cleavable double tag; contains DHFR gene in BamHI-NgoMIV cassette as positive control
Depositing lab: Song Tan. Depositing organization: Pennsylvania State University. Publication: The pST44 polycistronic expression system for producing protein complexes in Escherichia coli. Tan S, Kern RC, Selleck W. Protein Expr Purif. 2005 Apr;40(2):385-95. 10.1016/j.pep.2004.12.002 PubMed 15766881.
Backbone
  Vector backbone: pST50Trc
  Vector type: Bacterial Expression
  Tag / fusion protein: 6xHis & Calmodulin Binding Peptide (CBP); TEV cleavable (N terminal on backbone)
Growth in bacteria
  Bacterial resistance: Ampicillin, 100 μg/mL
  Growth temperature: 37°C
  Growth strain: DH5alpha
  Copy number: Unknown
Gene/Insert
  Gene/Insert name: None
  Tag / fusion protein: 6xHis & Calmodulin Binding Peptide (CBP); TEV cleavable (N terminal on backbone)
Terms and licenses: Academic/Nonprofit Terms; Industry Terms: Not Available to Industry
Depositor comments: Replace DHFR with GOI using BamHI/NgoMIV; Clone out cassette using EcoRI/HindIII
How to cite: pST50Trc2-CBPHISNDHFR was a gift from Song Tan (Addgene plasmid # 63963 ; http://n2t.net/addgene:63963 ; RRID:Addgene_63963)
