>Addgene plasmid #63963 | pST50Trc2-CBPHISNDHFR | addgene partial sequence | sequence record 177492 | T7term 5'-GCTAGTTATTGCTCAGCGG-3'
GAATACCGATTCCCAGTCATCCGGCTCGTAATCCGGAAAATGGGTGTCGCCTTCCACTTCTGCATCGATA
TGCGTCAGATACAGTTTTTGCGCTTTTGGCAAGAACTGTTCATAAACGCGTCCGCCGCCAATCACCATGA
TTTCTGGTACGTCACCACACGCCGCGATGGCTTCGTCGACCGATTTAACCCAGGTAACCCGATCATCGGT
CCCGGGTTGACTGCTGAGGATAATATTTTTGCGGCCGGGCAAAGGCCTACCGATTGATTCCCAGGTATGG
CGCCCCATAATCACGGGTTTATTTAAGGTGTTGCGTTTAAACCAGGCGAGATCGGCAGGCAGGTTCCATG
GCATGGCGTTTTCCATGCCGATAACGCGATCTACCGCTAGCGCCGCAATCAGACTGATGGATCCCTGGAA
GTACAGGTTTTCACCACCACCACCACCAGATCCGCTGCTGTGATGATGATGATGATGGCTAGATCCCAGA
AGTGCCCCGGAGGATGAGATTTTCTTAAAGCGGTTGGCTGCTGAGACGGCTATGAAATTCTTTTTCCATC
GTCGCTTAGACATATGTATATCTCCTTCTTAAAGTTAAACAAAATTATTGAATTCCAATTGGAGCTCTCC
GGAGCCGGAGGGAAACCGTTGTGGTCTCCCTATAGTGAGTCGTATTAATTTCGCGGGATCGATGCATGGT
GCCAACACCTACATCTGGT
